Addgene plasmid #125424: Lenti-(BB)-hPGK-KRAB-dCas9-P2A-BlastR rs1401419-guide1
Purpose: CRISPR-mediated repression of human islet enhancer containing T2D-associated variant rs1401419 (CRY2 GWAS locus)
Depositing lab: Jorge Ferrer. Depositing organization: Imperial College London. Publication: Human pancreatic islet three-dimensional chromatin architecture provides insights into the genetics of type 2 diabetes. Miguel-Escalada I, Bonas-Guarch S, Cebola I, Ponsa-Cobas J, Mendieta-Esteban J, Atla G, Javierre BM, Rolando DMY, Farabella I, Morgan CC, Garcia-Hurtado J, Beucher A, Moran I, Pasquali L, Ramos-Rodriguez M, Appel EVR, Linneberg A, Gjesing AP, Witte DR, Pedersen O, Grarup N, Ravassard P, Torrents D, Mercader JM, Piemonti L, Berney T, de Koning EJP, Kerr-Conte J, Pattou F, Fedko IO, Groop L, Prokopenko I, Hansen T, Marti-Renom MA, Fraser P, Ferrer J. Nat Genet. 2019 Jun 28. pii: 10.1038/s41588-019-0457-0. doi: 10.1038/s41588-019-0457-0. PubMed 31253982.
Backbone
  Vector backbone: Lenti-(BB)-hPGK-KRAB-dCas9-P2A-BlastR
  Backbone manufacturer: Jorge Ferrer (Addgene #118155)
  Vector type: Mammalian Expression, Lentiviral, CRISPR
  Selectable markers: Blasticidin
Growth in bacteria
  Bacterial resistance: Ampicillin, 100 μg/mL
  Growth temperature: 37°C
  Growth strain: Stbl3
  Copy number: High Copy
Gene/Insert
  Gene/Insert name: KRAB-dCas9-2A-BlastR
  gRNA/shRNA sequence: AACTAGGCCACAAGTCTGCA
  Species: H. sapiens (human)
  Promoter: hPGK and U6
  Tag / fusion protein: HA (C terminal on backbone)
  Cloning method: Restriction Enzyme; 5′ cloning site Unknown (destroyed during cloning); 3′ cloning site Unknown (destroyed during cloning)
  Sequencing primers: 5′ GATCCGCCACCATGGATGC
Terms and licenses: Academic/Nonprofit Terms; Industry Terms: Not Available to Industry
How to cite: Lenti-(BB)-hPGK-KRAB-dCas9-P2A-BlastR rs1401419-guide1 was a gift from Jorge Ferrer (Addgene plasmid # 125424 ; http://n2t.net/addgene:125424 ; RRID:Addgene_125424)
