[The description below was written by a language model from this plasmid's Addgene catalogue record and pLannotate feature annotations shown in this document.]
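Description:
Lenti-(BB)-hPGK-KRAB-dCas9-P2A-BlastR rs1401419-guide1 is an all-in-one lentiviral CRISPR interference vector (about 13.4 kb) that delivers both a transcriptional repressor and a single guide RNA to human cells. It is propagated in E. coli through a high-copy ColE1/pUC-type origin with ampicillin resistance. The backbone also carries an f1 origin and an SV40/EM7-driven bleomycin/Zeocin resistance cassette lying outside the viral genome. The transfer cassette has a third-generation, self-inactivating layout. A CMV enhancer/promoter fused to a truncated HIV-1 5′ LTR drives genomic RNA production in packaging cells, followed by the Ψ packaging signal, a gag fragment, the RRE for Rev-dependent export, and the cPPT/CTS. A WPRE and a ΔU3 3′ LTR close the provirus, with a bGH polyadenylation signal downstream.

Within the LTRs there are two expression units. A human U6 RNA polymerase III promoter transcribes the guide, which consists of a 20-nt spacer joined to the S. pyogenes gRNA scaffold; the circular sequence map begins at the scaffold, so the U6 promoter appears at the end of the feature table. Downstream, the human PGK promoter drives the ZNF10 KRAB repression domain fused to Cas9. The automated annotation labels this Cas9 as the nuclease, but the catalogue record describes it as catalytically dead dCas9, with a C-terminal HA tag. A P2A peptide links this fusion to blasticidin S deaminase, so transduced cells can be selected with blasticidin.

The guide targets a human pancreatic islet enhancer containing the type 2 diabetes-associated variant rs1401419 at the CRY2 GWAS locus. KRAB-dCas9 recruited to this site is intended to silence the enhancer without cutting the DNA, so that its regulatory effect on target genes can be tested.
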