Features (pLannotate 1.2.2; 34 found; start..end, strand, type, name):
      1..76      +  misc_RNA       gRNA scaffold: guide RNA scaffold for the Streptococcus pyogenes CRISPR/Cas9 system
    107..617     +  promoter       hPGK promoter: human phosphoglycerate kinase 1 promoter
    666..851     +  CDS            KRAB: Krüppel-associated box (KRAB) transcriptional repression domain from the human zinc finger protein ZNF10 (Margolin et al., 1994)
    873..4976    +  CDS            Cas9: Cas9 (Csn1) endonuclease from the Streptococcus pyogenes Type II CRISPR/Cas system generates RNA-guided double strand breaks in DNA
   5175..5573    +  CDS            BSD: blasticidin S deaminase; Aspergillus terreus BSD; confers resistance to blasticidin
   5574..5595    +  misc_feature   MCS (fragment): pBluescript multiple cloning site
   5598..6186    +  misc_feature   WPRE: woodchuck hepatitis virus posttranscriptional regulatory element
   6237..6256    +  misc_feature   cPPT/CTS (fragment): central polypurine tract and central termination sequence of HIV-1
   6258..6491    +  LTR            3' LTR (ΔU3): self-inactivating 3' long terminal repeat (LTR) from HIV-1
   6523..6747    +  polyA_signal   bGH poly(A) signal: bovine growth hormone polyadenylation signal
   6751..6772    +  promoter       SV40 promoter (fragment): SV40 enhancer and early promoter
   6793..7221    +  rep_origin     f1 ori (sequence partly withheld): f1 bacteriophage origin of replication; arrow indicates direction of (+) strand synthesis
   7235..7564    +  promoter       SV40 promoter: SV40 enhancer and early promoter
   7612..7659    +  promoter       EM7 promoter: synthetic bacterial promoter&nbsp
   7678..8052    +  CDS            BleoR: antibiotic-binding protein; Sh ble from Streptoalloteichus hindustanus; confers resistance to bleomycin, phleomycin, and Zeocin™
   8062..8187    +  CDS            ble (fragment): BLE_KLEPN - Experimental evidence at protein level: Swiss-Prot protein existence level 1. Binding protein with a strong affinity to the bleomycin family of antibiotics. Binds to CL990; an antimitotic-antibiotic compound. From Klebsiella pneumoniae.
   8182..8303    +  polyA_signal   SV40 poly(A) signal: SV40 polyadenylation signal
   8374..8396    -  protein_bind   lac operator (fragment): The lac repressor binds to the lac operator to inhibit transcription in E. coli. This inhibition can be relieved by adding lactose or isopropyl-β-D-thiogalactopyranoside (IPTG). lac repressor encoded by lacI
   8400..8430    -  promoter       lac promoter: promoter for the E. coli lac operon
   8445..8466    -  protein_bind   CAP binding site: CAP binding activates transcription in the presence of cAMP. E. coli catabolite activator protein
   8479..8571    -  CDS            lacI (fragment): lac repressor; lacI; The lac repressor binds to the lac operator to inhibit transcription in E. coli. This inhibition can be relieved by adding lactose or isopropyl-β-D-thiogalactopyranoside (IPTG).
   8754..9342    -  rep_origin     ori: high-copy-number ColE1/pMB1/pBR322/pUC origin of replication
   9513..10373   -  CDS            AmpR: β-lactamase; bla; confers resistance to ampicillin, carbenicillin, and related antibiotics
  10374..10478   -  promoter       AmpR promoter: bla
  10537..10589   -  misc_feature   bom (fragment): basis of mobility region from pBR322
  10744..11123   +  enhancer       CMV enhancer: human cytomegalovirus immediate early enhancer
  11124..11323   +  promoter       CMV promoter: human cytomegalovirus (CMV) immediate early promoter
  11341..11521   +  LTR            5' LTR (truncated): truncated 5' long terminal repeat (LTR) from HIV-1
  11568..11693   +  misc_feature   HIV-1 Ψ: packaging signal of human immunodeficiency virus type 1
  11677..12040   +  CDS            HIV-1 gag (fragment): gag protein from human immunodeficiency virus 1; gag
  12186..12419   +  misc_feature   RRE: The Rev response element (RRE) of HIV-1 allows for Rev-dependent mRNA export from the nucleus to the cytoplasm.
  12796..12896   +  CDS            Rev (fragment): human immunodeficiency virus 1 (HIV-1) Rev protein; rev; enhances nuclear export of unspliced and incompletely spliced viral mRNAs
  12946..13063   +  misc_feature   cPPT/CTS: central polypurine tract and central termination sequence of HIV-1
  13114..13354   +  promoter       U6 promoter: RNA polymerase III promoter for human U6 snRNA
>Addgene plasmid #125424 | Lenti-(BB)-hPGK-KRAB-dCas9-P2A-BlastR rs1401419-guide1 | addgene full sequence | sequence record 251257 | Addgene NGS Result
GTTTTAGAGCTAGAAATAGCAAGTTAAAATAAGGCTAGTCCGTTATCAACTTGAAAAAGTGGCACCGAGT
CGGTGCTTTTTTGAATTCGCTAGCTAGGTCTTGAAAGGGGTTGGGGTTGCGCCTTTTCCAAGGCAGCCCT
GGGTTTGCGCAGGGACGCGGCTGCTCTGGGCGTGGTTCCGGGAAACGCAGCGGCGCCGACCCTGGGTCTC
GCACATTCTTCACGTCCGTTCGCAGCGTCACCCGGATCTTCGCCGCTACCCTTGTGGGCCCCCCGGCGAC
GCTTCCTGCTCCGCCCCTAAGTCGGGAAGGTTCCTTGCGGTTCGCGGCGTGCCGGACGTGACAAACGGAA
GCCGCACGTCTCACTAGTACCCTCGCAGACGGACAGCGCCAGGGAGCAATGGCAGCGCGCCGACCGCGAT
GGGCTGTGGCCAATAGCGGCTGCTCAGCAGGGCGCGCCGAGAGCAGCGGCCGGGAAGGGGCGGTGCGGGA
GGCGGGGTGTGGGGCGGTAGTGTGGGCCCTGTTCCTGCCCGCGCGGTGTTCCGCATTCTGCAAGCCTCCG
GAGCGCACGTCGGCAGTCGGCTCCCTCGTTGACCGAATCACCGACCTCTCTCCCCAGGACCGGTGATCCG
CCACCATGGATGCTAAGTCACTAACTGCCTGGTCCCGGACACTGGTGACCTTCAAGGATGTATTTGTGGA
CTTCACCAGGGAGGAGTGGAAGCTGCTGGACACTGCTCAGCAGATCGTGTACAGAAATGTGATGCTGGAG
AACTATAAGAACCTGGTTTCCTTGGGTTATCAGCTTACTAAGCCAGATGTGATCCTCCGGTTGGAGAAGG
GAGAAGAGCCCGGCGGTTCCGGCGGAGGGTCGATGGACAAGAAGTACAGCATCGGCCTGGCCATCGGCAC
CAACTCTGTCGGCTGGGCCGTGATCACCGACGAGTACAAGGTGCCCAGCAAGAAATTCAAGGTGCTGGGC
AACACCGACCGGCACAGCATCAAGAAGAACCTGATCGGCGCCCTGCTGTTCGACAGCGGAGAAACAGCCG
AGGCCACCCGGCTGAAGAGAACCGCCAGAAGAAGATACACCAGACGGAAGAACCGGATCTGCTATCTGCA
AGAGATCTTCAGCAACGAGATGGCCAAGGTGGACGACAGCTTCTTCCACAGACTGGAAGAGTCCTTCCTG
GTGGAAGAGGATAAGAAGCACGAGCGGCACCCCATCTTCGGCAACATCGTGGACGAGGTGGCCTACCACG
AGAAGTACCCCACCATCTACCACCTGAGAAAGAAACTGGTGGACAGCACCGACAAGGCCGACCTGCGGCT
GATCTATCTGGCCCTGGCCCACATGATCAAGTTCCGGGGCCACTTCCTGATCGAGGGCGACCTGAACCCC
GACAACAGCGACGTGGACAAGCTGTTCATCCAGCTGGTGCAGACCTACAACCAGCTGTTCGAGGAAAACC
CCATCAACGCCAGCGGCGTGGACGCCAAGGCCATCCTGTCTGCCAGACTGAGCAAGAGCAGACGGCTGGA
AAATCTGATCGCCCAGCTGCCCGGCGAGAAGAAGAATGGCCTGTTCGGCAACCTGATTGCCCTGAGCCTG
GGCCTGACCCCCAACTTCAAGAGCAACTTCGACCTGGCCGAGGATGCCAAACTGCAGCTGAGCAAGGACA
CCTACGACGACGACCTGGACAACCTGCTGGCCCAGATCGGCGACCAGTACGCCGACCTGTTTCTGGCCGC
CAAGAACCTGTCCGACGCCATCCTGCTGAGCGACATCCTGAGAGTGAACACCGAGATCACCAAGGCCCCC
CTGAGCGCCTCTATGATCAAGAGATACGACGAGCACCACCAGGACCTGACCCTGCTGAAAGCTCTCGTGC
GGCAGCAGCTGCCTGAGAAGTACAAAGAGATTTTCTTCGACCAGAGCAAGAACGGCTACGCCGGCTACAT
CGATGGCGGAGCCAGCCAGGAAGAGTTCTACAAGTTCATCAAGCCCATCCTGGAAAAGATGGACGGCACC
GAGGAACTGCTCGTGAAGCTGAACAGAGAGGACCTGCTGCGGAAGCAGCGGACCTTCGACAACGGCAGCA
TCCCCCACCAGATCCACCTGGGAGAGCTGCACGCCATTCTGCGGCGGCAGGAAGATTTTTACCCATTCCT
GAAGGACAACCGGGAAAAGATCGAGAAGATCCTGACCTTCCGCATCCCCTACTACGTGGGCCCTCTGGCC
AGGGGAAACAGCAGATTCGCCTGGATGACCAGAAAGAGCGAGGAAACCATCACCCCCTGGAACTTCGAGG
AAGTGGTGGACAAGGGCGCCAGCGCCCAGAGCTTCATCGAGCGGATGACCAACTTCGATAAGAACCTGCC
CAACGAGAAGGTGCTGCCCAAGCACAGCCTGCTGTACGAGTACTTCACCGTGTACAACGAGCTGACCAAA
GTGAAATACGTGACCGAGGGAATGAGAAAGCCCGCCTTCCTGAGCGGCGAGCAGAAAAAAGCCATCGTGG
ACCTGCTGTTCAAGACCAACCGGAAAGTGACCGTGAAGCAGCTGAAAGAGGACTACTTCAAGAAAATCGA
GTGCTTCGACTCCGTGGAAATCTCCGGCGTGGAAGATCGGTTCAACGCCTCCCTGGGCACATACCACGAT
CTGCTGAAAATTATCAAGGACAAGGACTTCCTGGACAATGAGGAAAACGAGGACATTCTGGAAGATATCG
TGCTGACCCTGACACTGTTTGAGGACAGAGAGATGATCGAGGAACGGCTGAAAACCTATGCCCACCTGTT
CGACGACAAAGTGATGAAGCAGCTGAAGCGGCGGAGATACACCGGCTGGGGCAGGCTGAGCCGGAAGCTG
ATCAACGGCATCCGGGACAAGCAGTCCGGCAAGACAATCCTGGATTTCCTGAAGTCCGACGGCTTCGCCA
ACAGAAACTTCATGCAGCTGATCCACGACGACAGCCTGACCTTTAAAGAGGACATCCAGAAAGCCCAGGT
GTCCGGCCAGGGCGATAGCCTGCACGAGCACATTGCCAATCTGGCCGGCAGCCCCGCCATTAAGAAGGGC
ATCCTGCAGACAGTGAAGGTGGTGGACGAGCTCGTGAAAGTGATGGGCCGGCACAAGCCCGAGAACATCG
TGATCGAAATGGCCAGAGAGAACCAGACCACCCAGAAGGGACAGAAGAACAGCCGCGAGAGAATGAAGCG
GATCGAAGAGGGCATCAAAGAGCTGGGCAGCCAGATCCTGAAAGAACACCCCGTGGAAAACACCCAGCTG
CAGAACGAGAAGCTGTACCTGTACTACCTGCAGAATGGGCGGGATATGTACGTGGACCAGGAACTGGACA
TCAACCGGCTGTCCGACTACGATGTGGACGCTATCGTGCCTCAGAGCTTTCTGAAGGACGACTCCATCGA
TAACAAAGTGCTGACTCGGAGCGACAAGAACCGGGGCAAGAGCGACAACGTGCCCTCCGAAGAGGTCGTG
AAGAAGATGAAGAACTACTGGCGCCAGCTGCTGAATGCCAAGCTGATTACCCAGAGGAAGTTCGACAATC
TGACCAAGGCCGAGAGAGGCGGCCTGAGCGAACTGGATAAGGCCGGCTTCATCAAGAGACAGCTGGTGGA
AACCCGGCAGATCACAAAGCACGTGGCACAGATCCTGGACTCCCGGATGAACACTAAGTACGACGAGAAC
GACAAACTGATCCGGGAAGTGAAAGTGATCACCCTGAAGTCCAAGCTGGTGTCCGATTTCCGGAAGGATT
TCCAGTTTTACAAAGTGCGCGAGATCAACAACTACCACCACGCCCACGACGCCTACCTGAACGCCGTCGT
GGGAACCGCCCTGATCAAAAAGTACCCTAAGCTGGAAAGCGAGTTCGTGTACGGCGACTACAAGGTGTAC
GACGTGCGGAAGATGATCGCCAAGAGCGAGCAGGAAATCGGCAAGGCTACCGCCAAGTACTTCTTCTACA
GCAACATCATGAACTTTTTCAAGACCGAGATTACCCTGGCCAACGGCGAGATCCGGAAGCGGCCTCTGAT
CGAGACAAACGGCGAAACAGGCGAGATCGTGTGGGATAAGGGCCGGGACTTTGCCACCGTGCGGAAAGTG
CTGTCTATGCCCCAAGTGAATATCGTGAAAAAGACCGAGGTGCAGACAGGCGGCTTCAGCAAAGAGTCTA
TCCTGCCCAAGAGGAACAGCGACAAGCTGATCGCCAGAAAGAAGGACTGGGACCCTAAGAAGTACGGCGG
CTTCGACAGCCCCACCGTGGCCTATTCTGTGCTGGTGGTGGCCAAAGTGGAAAAGGGCAAGTCCAAGAAA
CTGAAGAGTGTGAAAGAGCTGCTGGGGATCACCATCATGGAAAGAAGCAGCTTCGAGAAGAATCCCATCG
ACTTTCTGGAAGCCAAGGGCTACAAAGAAGTGAAAAAGGACCTGATCATCAAGCTGCCTAAGTACTCCCT
GTTCGAGCTGGAAAACGGCCGGAAGAGAATGCTGGCCTCTGCCGGCGAACTGCAGAAGGGAAACGAACTG
GCCCTGCCCTCCAAATATGTGAACTTCCTGTACCTGGCCAGCCACTATGAGAAGCTGAAGGGCTCCCCCG
AGGATAATGAGCAGAAACAGCTGTTTGTGGAACAGCACAAACACTACCTGGACGAGATCATCGAGCAGAT
CAGCGAGTTCTCCAAGAGAGTGATCCTGGCCGACGCTAATCTGGACAAGGTGCTGAGCGCCTACAACAAG
CACAGAGACAAGCCTATCAGAGAGCAGGCCGAGAATATCATCCACCTGTTTACCCTGACCAGTCTGGGAG
CCCCTGCCGCCTTCAAGTACTTTGACACCACCATCGACCGGAAGAGGTACACCAGCACCAAAGAGGTGCT
GGACGCCACCCTGATCCACCAGAGCATCACCGGCCTGTACGAGACACGGATCGACCTGTCTCAGCTGGGA
GGCGACGCCTATCCCTATGACGTGCCCGATTATGCCAGCCTGGGCAGCGGCTCCCCCAAGAAAAAACGCA
AGGTGGAAGATCCTAAGAAAAAGCGGAAAGTGGACGGCATTGGTAGTGGGAGCAACGGCAGCAGCGGGGA
TCCGGCCGCAACAAACTTCTCTCTGCTGAAACAAGCCGGAGATGTCGAAGAGAATCCTGGACCGATGGCC
AAGCCTTTGTCTCAAGAAGAATCCACCCTCATTGAAAGAGCAACGGCTACAATCAACAGCATCCCCATCT
CTGAAGACTACAGCGTCGCCAGCGCAGCTCTCTCTAGCGACGGCCGCATCTTCACTGGTGTCAATGTATA
TCATTTTACTGGGGGACCTTGTGCAGAACTCGTGGTGCTGGGCACTGCTGCTGCTGCGGCAGCTGGCAAC
CTGACTTGTATCGTCGCGATCGGAAATGAGAACAGGGGCATCTTGAGCCCCTGCGGACGGTGCCGACAGG
TGCTTCTCGATCTGCATCCTGGGATCAAAGCCATAGTGAAGGACAGTGATGGACAGCCGACGGCAGTTGG
GATTCGTGAATTGCTGCCCTCTGGTTATGTGTGGGAGGGCTAAGAATTCGATATCAAGCTTATCGGTAAT
CAACCTCTGGATTACAAAATTTGTGAAAGATTGACTGGTATTCTTAACTATGTTGCTCCTTTTACGCTAT
GTGGATACGCTGCTTTAATGCCTTTGTATCATGCTATTGCTTCCCGTATGGCTTTCATTTTCTCCTCCTT
GTATAAATCCTGGTTGCTGTCTCTTTATGAGGAGTTGTGGCCCGTTGTCAGGCAACGTGGCGTGGTGTGC
ACTGTGTTTGCTGACGCAACCCCCACTGGTTGGGGCATTGCCACCACCTGTCAGCTCCTTTCCGGGACTT
TCGCTTTCCCCCTCCCTATTGCCACGGCGGAACTCATCGCCGCCTGCCTTGCCCGCTGCTGGACAGGGGC
TCGGCTGTTGGGCACTGACAATTCCGTGGTGTTGTCGGGGAAATCATCGTCCTTTCCTTGGCTGCTCGCC
TGTGTTGCCACCTGGATTCTGCGCGGGACGTCCTTCTGCTACGTCCCTTCGGCCCTCAATCCAGCGGACC
TTCCTTCCCGCGGCCTGCTGCCGGCTCTGCGGCCTCTTCCGCGTCTTCGCCTTCGCCCTCAGACGAGTCG
GATCTCCCTTTGGGCCGCCTCCCCGCGTCGACTTTAAGACCAATGACTTACAAGGCAGCTGTAGATCTTA
GCCACTTTTTAAAAGAAAAGGGGGGACTGGAAGGGCTAATTCACTCCCAACGAAGACAAGATCTGCTTTT
TGCTTGTACTGGGTCTCTCTGGTTAGACCAGATCTGAGCCTGGGAGCTCTCTGGCTAACTAGGGAACCCA
CTGCTTAAGCCTCAATAAAGCTTGCCTTGAGTGCTTCAAGTAGTGTGTGCCCGTCTGTTGTGTGACTCTG
GTAACTAGAGATCCCTCAGACCCTTTTAGTCAGTGTGGAAAATCTCTAGCAGGGCCCGTTTAAACCCGCT
GATCAGCCTCGACTGTGCCTTCTAGTTGCCAGCCATCTGTTGTTTGCCCCTCCCCCGTGCCTTCCTTGAC
CCTGGAAGGTGCCACTCCCACTGTCCTTTCCTAATAAAATGAGGAAATTGCATCGCATTGTCTGAGTAGG
TGTCATTCTATTCTGGGGGGTGGGGTGGGGCAGGACAGCAAGGGGGAGGATTGGGAAGACAATAGCAGGC
ATGCTGGGGATGCGGTGGGCTCTATGGCTTCTGAGGCGGAAAGAACCAGCTGGGGCTCTAGGGGGTATCC
CC
[124 nt withheld, positions 6793-6916]
C
[91 nt withheld, positions 6918-7008]
A
[49 nt withheld, positions 7010-7058]
CCTTTGACGTTGGAGTCCACGTTCTTT
[37 nt withheld, positions 7086-7122]
ACCCTATCTCGGTCTATTCTTTTGATTTATAAGGGATTTTGCCGATTTCGGCCTATTGGTTAAAAAATGA
GCTGATTTAACAAAAATTTAACGCGAATTAATTCTGTGGAATGTGTGTCAGTTAGGGTGTGGAAAGTCCC
CAGGCTCCCCAGCAGGCAGAAGTATGCAAAGCATGCATCTCAATTAGTCAGCAACCAGGTGTGGAAAGTC
CCCAGGCTCCCCAGCAGGCAGAAGTATGCAAAGCATGCATCTCAATTAGTCAGCAACCATAGTCCCGCCC
CTAACTCCGCCCATCCCGCCCCTAACTCCGCCCAGTTCCGCCCATTCTCCGCCCCATGGCTGACTAATTT
TTTTTATTTATGCAGAGGCCGAGGCCGCCTCTGCCTCTGAGCTATTCCAGAAGTAGTGAGGAGGCTTTTT
TGGAGGCCTAGGCTTTTGCAAAAAGCTCCCGGGAGCTTGTATATCCATTTTCGGATCTGATCAGCACGTG
TTGACAATTAATCATCGGCATAGTATATCGGCATAGTATAATACGACAAGGTGAGGAACTAAACCATGGC
CAAGTTGACCAGTGCCGTTCCGGTGCTCACCGCGCGCGACGTCGCCGGAGCGGTCGAGTTCTGGACCGAC
CGGCTCGGGTTCTCCCGGGACTTCGTGGAGGACGACTTCGCCGGTGTGGTCCGGGACGACGTGACCCTGT
TCATCAGCGCGGTCCAGGACCAGGTGGTGCCGGACAACACCCTGGCCTGGGTGTGGGTGCGCGGCCTGGA
CGAGCTGTACGCCGAGTGGTCGGAGGTCGTGTCCACGAACTTCCGGGACGCCTCCGGGCCGGCCATGACC
GAGATCGGCGAGCAGCCGTGGGGGCGGGAGTTCGCCCTGCGCGACCCGGCCGGCAACTGCGTGCACTTCG
TGGCCGAGGAGCAGGACTGACACGTGCTACGAGATTTCGATTCCACCGCCGCCTTCTATGAAAGGTTGGG
CTTCGGAATCGTTTTCCGGGACGCCGGCTGGATGATCCTCCAGCGCGGGGATCTCATGCTGGAGTTCTTC
GCCCACCCCAACTTGTTTATTGCAGCTTATAATGGTTACAAATAAAGCAATAGCATCACAAATTTCACAA
ATAAAGCATTTTTTTCACTGCATTCTAGTTGTGGTTTGTCCAAACTCATCAATGTATCTTATCATGTCTG
TATACCGTCGACCTCTAGCTAGAGCTTGGCGTAATCATGGTCATAGCTGTTTCCTGTGTGAAATTGTTAT
CCGCTCACAATTCCACACAACATACGAGCCGGAAGCATAAAGTGTAAAGCCTGGGGTGCCTAATGAGTGA
GCTAACTCACATTAATTGCGTTGCGCTCACTGCCCGCTTTCCAGTCGGGAAACCTGTCGTGCCAGCTGCA
TTAATGAATCGGCCAACGCGCGGGGAGAGGCGGTTTGCGTATTGGGCGCTCTTCCGCTTCCTCGCTCACT
GACTCGCTGCGCTCGGTCGTTCGGCTGCGGCGAGCGGTATCAGCTCACTCAAAGGCGGTAATACGGTTAT
CCACAGAATCAGGGGATAACGCAGGAAAGAACATGTGAGCAAAAGGCCAGCAAAAGGCCAGGAACCGTAA
AAAGGCCGCGTTGCTGGCGTTTTTCCATAGGCTCCGCCCCCCTGACGAGCATCACAAAAATCGACGCTCA
AGTCAGAGGTGGCGAAACCCGACAGGACTATAAAGATACCAGGCGTTTCCCCCTGGAAGCTCCCTCGTGC
GCTCTCCTGTTCCGACCCTGCCGCTTACCGGATACCTGTCCGCCTTTCTCCCTTCGGGAAGCGTGGCGCT
TTCTCATAGCTCACGCTGTAGGTATCTCAGTTCGGTGTAGGTCGTTCGCTCCAAGCTGGGCTGTGTGCAC
GAACCCCCCGTTCAGCCCGACCGCTGCGCCTTATCCGGTAACTATCGTCTTGAGTCCAACCCGGTAAGAC
ACGACTTATCGCCACTGGCAGCAGCCACTGGTAACAGGATTAGCAGAGCGAGGTATGTAGGCGGTGCTAC
AGAGTTCTTGAAGTGGTGGCCTAACTACGGCTACACTAGAAGAACAGTATTTGGTATCTGCGCTCTGCTG
AAGCCAGTTACCTTCGGAAAAAGAGTTGGTAGCTCTTGATCCGGCAAACAAACCACCGCTGGTAGCGGTG
GTTTTTTTGTTTGCAAGCAGCAGATTACGCGCAGAAAAAAAGGATCTCAAGAAGATCCTTTGATCTTTTC
TACGGGGTCTGACGCTCAGTGGAACGAAAACTCACGTTAAGGGATTTTGGTCATGAGATTATCAAAAAGG
ATCTTCACCTAGATCCTTTTAAATTAAAAATGAAGTTTTAAATCAATCTAAAGTATATATGAGTAAACTT
GGTCTGACAGTTACCAATGCTTAATCAGTGAGGCACCTATCTCAGCGATCTGTCTATTTCGTTCATCCAT
AGTTGCCTGACTCCCCGTCGTGTAGATAACTACGATACGGGAGGGCTTACCATCTGGCCCCAGTGCTGCA
ATGATACCGCGAGACCCACGCTCACCGGCTCCAGATTTATCAGCAATAAACCAGCCAGCCGGAAGGGCCG
AGCGCAGAAGTGGTCCTGCAACTTTATCCGCCTCCATCCAGTCTATTAATTGTTGCCGGGAAGCTAGAGT
AAGTAGTTCGCCAGTTAATAGTTTGCGCAACGTTGTTGCCATTGCTACAGGCATCGTGGTGTCACGCTCG
TCGTTTGGTATGGCTTCATTCAGCTCCGGTTCCCAACGATCAAGGCGAGTTACATGATCCCCCATGTTGT
GCAAAAAAGCGGTTAGCTCCTTCGGTCCTCCGATCGTTGTCAGAAGTAAGTTGGCCGCAGTGTTATCACT
CATGGTTATGGCAGCACTGCATAATTCTCTTACTGTCATGCCATCCGTAAGATGCTTTTCTGTGACTGGT
GAGTACTCAACCAAGTCATTCTGAGAATAGTGTATGCGGCGACCGAGTTGCTCTTGCCCGGCGTCAATAC
GGGATAATACCGCGCCACATAGCAGAACTTTAAAAGTGCTCATCATTGGAAAACGTTCTTCGGGGCGAAA
ACTCTCAAGGATCTTACCGCTGTTGAGATCCAGTTCGATGTAACCCACTCGTGCACCCAACTGATCTTCA
GCATCTTTTACTTTCACCAGCGTTTCTGGGTGAGCAAAAACAGGAAGGCAAAATGCCGCAAAAAAGGGAA
TAAGGGCGACACGGAAATGTTGAATACTCATACTCTTCCTTTTTCAATATTATTGAAGCATTTATCAGGG
TTATTGTCTCATGAGCGGATACATATTTGAATGTATTTAGAAAAATAAACAAATAGGGGTTCCGCGCACA
TTTCCCCGAAAAGTGCCACCTGACGTCGACGGATCGGGAGATCTCCCGATCCCCTATGGTGCACTCTCAG
TACAATCTGCTCTGATGCCGCATAGTTAAGCCAGTATCTGCTCCCTGCTTGTGTGTTGGAGGTCGCTGAG
TAGTGCGCGAGCAAAATTTAAGCTACAACAAGGCAAGGCTTGACCGACAATTGCATGAAGAATCTGCTTA
GGGTTAGGCGTTTTGCGCTGCTTCGCGATGTACGGGCCAGATATACGCGTTGACATTGATTATTGACTAG
TTATTAATAGTAATCAATTACGGGGTCATTAGTTCATAGCCCATATATGGAGTTCCGCGTTACATAACTT
ACGGTAAATGGCCCGCCTGGCTGACCGCCCAACGACCCCCGCCCATTGACGTCAATAATGACGTATGTTC
CCATAGTAACGCCAATAGGGACTTTCCATTGACGTCAATGGGTGGAGTATTTACGGTAAACTGCCCACTT
GGCAGTACATCAAGTGTATCATATGCCAAGTACGCCCCCTATTGACGTCAATGACGGTAAATGGCCCGCC
TGGCATTATGCCCAGTACATGACCTTATGGGACTTTCCTACTTGGCAGTACATCTACGTATTAGTCATCG
CTATTACCATGGTGATGCGGTTTTGGCAGTACATCAATGGGCGTGGATAGCGGTTTGACTCACGGGGATT
TCCAAGTCTCCACCCCATTGACGTCAATGGGAGTTTGTTTTGGCACCAAAATCAACGGGACTTTCCAAAA
TGTCGTAACAACTCCGCCCCATTGACGCAAATGGGCGGTAGGCGTGTACGGTGGGAGGTCTATATAAGCA
GCGCGTTTTGCCTGTACTGGGTCTCTCTGGTTAGACCAGATCTGAGCCTGGGAGCTCTCTGGCTAACTAG
GGAACCCACTGCTTAAGCCTCAATAAAGCTTGCCTTGAGTGCTTCAAGTAGTGTGTGCCCGTCTGTTGTG
TGACTCTGGTAACTAGAGATCCCTCAGACCCTTTTAGTCAGTGTGGAAAATCTCTAGCAGTGGCGCCCGA
ACAGGGACTTGAAAGCGAAAGGGAAACCAGAGGAGCTCTCTCGACGCAGGACTCGGCTTGCTGAAGCGCG
CACGGCAAGAGGCGAGGGGCGGCGACTGGTGAGTACGCCAAAAATTTTGACTAGCGGAGGCTAGAAGGAG
AGAGATGGGTGCGAGAGCGTCAGTATTAAGCGGGGGAGAATTAGATCGCGATGGGAAAAAATTCGGTTAA
GGCCAGGGGGAAAGAAAAAATATAAATTAAAACATATAGTATGGGCAAGCAGGGAGCTAGAACGATTCGC
AGTTAATCCTGGCCTGTTAGAAACATCAGAAGGCTGTAGACAAATACTGGGACAGCTACAACCATCCCTT
CAGACAGGATCAGAAGAACTTAGATCATTATATAATACAGTAGCAACCCTCTATTGTGTGCATCAAAGGA
TAGAGATAAAAGACACCAAGGAAGCTTTAGACAAGATAGAGGAAGAGCAAAACAAAAGTAAGACCACCGC
ACAGCAAGCGGCCGCTGATCTTCAGACCTGGAGGAGGAGATATGAGGGACAATTGGAGAAGTGAATTATA
TAAATATAAAGTAGTAAAAATTGAACCATTAGGAGTAGCACCCACCAAGGCAAAGAGAAGAGTGGTGCAG
AGAGAAAAAAGAGCAGTGGGAATAGGAGCTTTGTTCCTTGGGTTCTTGGGAGCAGCAGGAAGCACTATGG
GCGCAGCGTCAATGACGCTGACGGTACAGGCCAGACAATTATTGTCTGGTATAGTGCAGCAGCAGAACAA
TTTGCTGAGGGCTATTGAGGCGCAACAGCATCTGTTGCAACTCACAGTCTGGGGCATCAAGCAGCTCCAG
GCAAGAATCCTGGCTGTGGAAAGATACCTAAAGGATCAACAGCTCCTGGGGATTTGGGGTTGCTCTGGAA
AACTCATTTGCACCACTGCTGTGCCTTGGAATGCTAGTTGGAGTAATAAATCTCTGGAACAGATTTGGAA
TCACACGACCTGGATGGAGTGGGACAGAGAAATTAACAATTACACAAGCTTAATACACTCCTTAATTGAA
GAATCGCAAAACCAGCAAGAAAAGAATGAACAAGAATTATTGGAATTAGATAAATGGGCAAGTTTGTGGA
ATTGGTTTAACATAACAAATTGGCTGTGGTATATAAAATTATTCATAATGATAGTAGGAGGCTTGGTAGG
TTTAAGAATAGTTTTTGCTGTACTTTCTATAGTGAATAGAGTTAGGCAGGGATATTCACCATTATCGTTT
CAGACCCACCTCCCAACCCCGAGGGGACCCGACAGGCCCGAAGGAATAGAAGAAGAAGGTGGAGAGAGAG
ACAGAGACAGATCCATTCGATTAGTGAACGGATCGGCACTGCGTGCGCCAATTCTGCAGACAAATGGCAG
TATTCATCCACAATTTTAAAAGAAAAGGGGGGATTGGGGGGTACAGTGCAGGGGAAAGAATAGTAGACAT
AATAGCAACAGACATACAAACTAAAGAATTACAAAAACAAATTACAAAAATTCAAAATTTTCGGGTTTAT
TACAGGGACAGCAGAGATCCAGTTTGGTTAATTAAGGTACCGAGGGCCTATTTCCCATGATTCCTTCATA
TTTGCATATACGATACAAGGCTGTTAGAGAGATAATTAGAATTAATTTGACTGTAAACACAAAGATATTA
GTACAAAATACGTGACGTAGAAAGTAATAATTTCTTGGGTAGTTTGCAGTTTTAAAATTATGTTTTAAAA
TGGACTATCATATGCTTACCGTAACTTGAAAGTATTTCGATTTCTTGGCTTTATATATCTTGTGGAAAGG
ACGAAACACCGAACTAGGCCACAAGTCTGCA
